>Addgene plasmid #101048 | HA-Rab8a-WT | addgene full sequence | sequence record 193655 | Addgene NGS Result
GCCAATTCAATATGGCGTATATGGACTCATGCCAATTCAATATGGTGGATCTGGACCTGTGCCAATTCAA
TATGGCGTATATGGACTCGTGCCAATTCAATATGGTGGATCTGGACCCCAGCCAATTCAATATGGCGGAC
TTGGCACCATGCCAATTCAATATGGCGGACCTGGCACTGTGCCAACTGGGGAGGGGTCTACTTGGCACGG
TGCCAAGTTTGAGGAGGGGTCTTGGCCCTGTGCCAAGTCCGCCATATTGAATTGGCATGGTGCCAATAAT
GGCGGCCATATTGGCTATATGCCAGGATCAATATATAGGCAATATCCAATATGGCCCTATGCCAATATGG
CTATTGGCCAGGTTCAATACTATGTATTGGCCCTATGCCATATAGTATTCCATATATGGGTTTTCCTATT
GACGTAGATAGCCCCTCCCAATGGGCGGTCCCATATACCATATATGGGGCTTCCTAATACCGCCCATAGC
CACTCCCCCATTGACGTCAATGGTCTCTATATATGGTCTTTCCTATTGACGTCATATGGGCGGTCCTATT
GACGTATATGGCGCCTCCCCCATTGACGTCAATTACGGTAAATGGCCCGCCTGGCTCAATGCCCATTGAC
GTCAATAGGACCACCCACCATTGACGTCAATGGGATGGCTCATTGCCCATTCATATCCGTTCTCACGCCC
CCTATTGACGTCAATGACGGTAAATGGCCCACTTGGCAGTACATCAATATCTATTAATAGTAACTTGGCA
AGTACATTACTATTGGAAGTACGCCAGGGTACATTGGCAGTACTCCCATTGACGTCAATGGCGGTAAATG
GCCCGCGATGGCTGCCAAGTACATCCCCATTGACGTCAATGGGGAGGGGCAATGACGCAAATGGGCGTTC
CATTGACGTAAATGGGCGGTAGGCGTGCCTAATGGGAGGTCTATATAAGCAATGCTCGTTTAGGGAACCG
CCATTCTGCCTGGGGACGTCGGAGCAAGCTTGATTTAGGTGACACTATAGAATACAAGCTACTTGTTCTT
TTTGCAGGATACCATGCGATACCCATATGATGTGCCAGATTACGCTGGATCCATGGCGAAGACCTACGAT
TACCTGTTCAAGCTGCTGCTGATCGGGGACTCGGGGGTGGGGAAGACCTGTGTCCTGTTCCGCTTCTCCG
AGGACGCCTTCAACTCCACTTTTATCTCCACCATAGGAATTGACTTTAAAATTAGGACCATAGAGCTCGA
TGGCAAGAGAATTAAACTGCAGATATGGGACACAGCCGGTCAGGAACGGTTTCGGACGATCACAACGGCC
TACTACAGGGGTGCAATGGGCATCATGCTGGTCTACGACATCACCAACGAGAAGTCCTTCGACAACATCC
GGAACTGGATTCGCAACATTGAGGAGCACGCCTCTGCAGACGTCGAAAAGATGATACTCGGGAACAAGTG
TGATGTGAATGACAAGAGACAAGTTTCCAAGGAACGGGGAGAAAAGCTGGCCCTCGACTATGGAATCAAG
TTCATGGAGACCAGCGCGAAGGCCAACATCAATGTGGAAAATGCATTTTTCACTCTCGCCAGAGATATCA
AAGCAAAAATGGACAAAAAATTGGAAGGCAACAGCCCCCAGGGGAGCAACCAGGGAGTCAAAATCACACC
GGACCAGCAGAAGAGGAGCAGCTTTTTCCGATGTGTTCTTCTGTAGCTCGAGCCTCTAGATTCTGCAGCC
CTATAGTGAGTCGTATTACGTAGATCCAGACATGATAAGATACATTGATGAGTTTGGACAAACCACAACT
AGAATGCAGTGAAAAAAATGCTTTATTTGTGAAATTTGTGATGCTATTGCTTTATTTGTAACCATTATAA
GCTGCAATAAACAAGTTAACAACAACAATTGCATTCATTTTATGTTTCAGGTTCAGGGGGAGGTGTGGGA
GGTTTTTTAATTCGCGGCCGCGGCGCCAATGCATTGGGCCCGGTACCCAGCTTTTGTTCCCTTTAGTGAG
GGTTAATTGCGCGCTTGGCGTAATCATGGTCATAGCTGTTTCCTGTGTGAAATTGTTATCCGCTCACAAT
TCCACACAACATACGAGCCGGGAGCATAAAGTGTAAAGCCTGGGGTGCCTAATGAGTGAGCTAACTCACA
TTAATTGCGTTGCGCTCACTGCCCGCTTTCCAGTCGGGAAACCTGTCGTGCCAGCTGCATTAATGAATCG
GCCAACGCGCGGGGAGAGGCGGTTTGCGTATTGGGCGCTCTTCCGCTTCCTCGCTCACTGACTCGCTGCG
CTCGGTCGTTCGGCTGCGGCGAGCGGTATCAGCTCACTCAAAGGCGGTAATACGGTTATCCACAGAATCA
GGGGATAACGCAGGAAAGAACATGTGAGCAAAAGGCCAGCAAAAGGCCAGGAACCGTAAAAAGGCCGCGT
TGCTGGCGTTTTTCCATAGGCTCCGCCCCCCTGACGAGCATCACAAAAATCGACGCTCAAGTCAGAGGTG
GCGAAACCCGACAGGACTATAAAGATACCAGGCGTTTCCCCCTGGAAGCTCCCTCGTGCGCTCTCCTGTT
CCGACCCTGCCGCTTACCGGATACCTGTCCGCCTTTCTCCCTTCGGGAAGCGTGGCGCTTTCTCATAGCT
CACGCTGTAGGTATCTCAGTTCGGTGTAGGTCGTTCGCTCCAAGCTGGGCTGTGTGCACGAACCCCCCGT
TCAGCCCGACCGCTGCGCCTTATCCGGTAACTATCGTCTTGAGTCCAACCCGGTAAGACACGACTTATCG
CCACTGGCAGCAGCCACTGGTAACAGGATTAGCAGAGCGAGGTATGTAGGCGGTGCTACAGAGTTCTTGA
AGTGGTGGCCTAACTACGGCTACACTAGAAGAACAGTATTTGGTATCTGCGCTCTGCTGAAGCCAGTTAC
CTTCGGAAAAAGAGTTGGTAGCTCTTGATCCGGCAAACAAACCACCGCTGGTAGCGGTGGTTTTTTTGTT
TGCAAGCAGCAGATTACGCGCAGAAAAAAAGGATCTCAAGAAGATCCTTTGATCTTTTCTACGGGGTCTG
ACGCTCAGTGGAACGAAAACTCACGTTAAGGGATTTTGGTCATGAGATTATCAAAAAGGATCTTCACCTA
GATCCTTTTAAATTAAAAATGAAGTTTTAAATCAATCTAAAGTATATATGAGTAAACTTGGTCTGACAGT
TACCAATGCTTAATCAGTGAGGCACCTATCTCAGCGATCTGTCTATTTCGTTCATCCATAGTTGCCTGAC
TCCCCGTCGTGTAGATAACTACGATACGGGAGGGCTTACCATCTGGCCCCAGTGCTGCAATGATACCGCG
AGACCCACGCTCACCGGCTCCAGATTTATCAGCAATAAACCAGCCAGCCGGAAGGGCCGAGCGCAGAAGT
GGTCCTGCAACTTTATCCGCCTCCATCCAGTCTATTAATTGTTGCCGGGAAGCTAGAGTAAGTAGTTCGC
CAGTTAATAGTTTGCGCAACGTTGTTGCCATTGCTACAGGCATCGTGGTGTCACGCTCGTCGTTTGGTAT
GGCTTCATTCAGCTCCGGTTCCCAACGATCAAGGCGAGTTACATGATCCCCCATGTTGTGCAAAAAAGCG
GTTAGCTCCTTCGGTCCTCCGATCGTTGTCAGAAGTAAGTTGGCCGCAGTGTTATCACTCATGGTTATGG
CAGCACTGCATAATTCTCTTACTGTCATGCCATCCGTAAGATGCTTTTCTGTGACTGGTGAGTACTCAAC
CAAGTCATTCTGAGAATAGTGTATGCGGCGACCGAGTTGCTCTTGCCCGGCGTCAATACGGGATAATACC
GCGCCACATAGCAGAACTTTAAAAGTGCTCATCATTGGAAAACGTTCTTCGGGGCGAAAACTCTCAAGGA
TCTTACCGCTGTTGAGATCCAGTTCGATGTAACCCACTCGTGCACCCAACTGATCTTCAGCATCTTTTAC
TTTCACCAGCGTTTCTGGGTGAGCAAAAACAGGAAGGCAAAATGCCGCAAAAAAGGGAATAAGGGCGACA
CGGAAATGTTGAATACTCATACTCTTCCTTTTTCAATATTATTGAAGCATTTATCAGGGTTATTGTCTCA
TGAGCGGATACATATTTGAATGTATTTAGAAAAATAAACAAATAGGGGTTCCGCGCACATTTCCCCGAAA
AGTGCCACCTAAATTGTAAGCGTTAATATTTTGTTAAAATTCGCGTTAAATTTTTGTTAAATCAGCTCAT
TTTTTAACCAATAGGCCGAAATCGGCAAAATCCCTTATAAATCAAAAGAATAGACCGAGATAGGGT
[37 nt withheld, positions 4337-4373]
AAAGAACGTGGACTCCAACGTCAAAGG
[49 nt withheld, positions 4401-4449]
T
[91 nt withheld, positions 4451-4541]
G
[124 nt withheld, positions 4543-4666]
CCCATTCGCCATTCAGGCTGCGCAACTGTTGGGAAGGGCGATCGGTGCGGGCCTCTTCGCTATTACGCCA
GTCGACC
Features (pLannotate 1.2.2; 15 found; start..end, strand, type, name):
      1..978     +  promoter       CMV IE94 promoter: enhancer/promoter region of simian cytomegalovirus major immediate early transcription unit IE94
   1013..1031    +  promoter       SP6 promoter: promoter for bacteriophage SP6 RNA polymerase
   1103..1723    +  CDS            RAB8A: RAB8A_CANLF - Also known as MEL, RAB8. Experimental evidence at protein level: Swiss-Prot protein existence level 1. The small GTPases Rab are key regulators of intracellular membrane trafficking, from the formation of transport vesicles to their fusion with membranes. Rabs cycle between an inactive GDP-bound form and an active GTP-bound form that is able to recruit to membranes different sets of downstream effectors directly responsible for vesicle formation, movement, tethering and fusion. That Rab is involved in polarized vesicular trafficking and neurotransmitter release. Together with RAB
   1750..1768    -  promoter       T7 promoter: promoter for bacteriophage T7 RNA polymerase
   1773..1907    -  polyA_signal   SV40 poly(A) signal: SV40 polyadenylation signal
   2020..2038    -  promoter       T3 promoter: promoter for bacteriophage T3 RNA polymerase
   2083..2099    -  protein_bind   lac operator: The lac repressor binds to the lac operator to inhibit transcription in E. coli. This inhibition can be relieved by adding lactose or isopropyl-β-D-thiogalactopyranoside (IPTG). lac repressor encoded by lacI
   2107..2137    -  promoter       lac promoter: promoter for the E. coli lac operon
   2152..2173    -  protein_bind   CAP binding site: CAP binding activates transcription in the presence of cAMP. E. coli catabolite activator protein
   2186..2278    -  CDS            lacI (fragment): lac repressor; lacI; The lac repressor binds to the lac operator to inhibit transcription in E. coli. This inhibition can be relieved by adding lactose or isopropyl-β-D-thiogalactopyranoside (IPTG).
   2461..3049    -  rep_origin     ori: high-copy-number ColE1/pMB1/pBR322/pUC origin of replication
   3220..4080    -  CDS            AmpR: β-lactamase; bla; confers resistance to ampicillin, carbenicillin, and related antibiotics
   4081..4185    -  promoter       AmpR promoter: bla
   4238..4666    -  rep_origin     f1 ori (sequence partly withheld): f1 bacteriophage origin of replication; arrow indicates direction of (+) strand synthesis
   4671..4737    -  CDS            lacZα (fragment): LacZα fragment of β-galactosidase; lacZ fragment
