[The description below was written by a language model from this plasmid's Addgene catalogue record and pLannotate feature annotations shown in this document.]
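Description:
HA-Rab8a-WT is a mammalian expression plasmid built on the pCS2+HA backbone that produces wild-type human Rab8a carrying an N-terminal HA epitope tag supplied by the vector. The roughly 630 bp RAB8A coding sequence was inserted between BamHI and XhoI sites, both of which remain intact. The sequenced plasmid is about 4.7 kb. Transcription in mammalian cells is driven by the simian cytomegalovirus IE94 enhancer/promoter (listed simply as CMV in the catalogue entry) and terminated by an SV40 polyadenylation signal. The annotation software matched the open reading frame to the dog RAB8A reference protein, but the record gives the insert species as human. The HA tag itself is not called out as a separate feature in the table. It presumably lies in the short interval between the SP6 promoter and the start of the Rab8a annotation.

As is typical of pCS2-type vectors, an SP6 promoter sits just upstream of the insert, which allows in vitro synthesis of sense RNA, while T7 and T3 promoters lie downstream in the opposite orientation. The bacterial portion carries a high-copy ColE1/pUC-type origin and a β-lactamase gene for ampicillin selection, along with an f1 origin for single-stranded DNA production and leftover lac promoter/operator, lacI and lacZα fragments inherited from the parental cloning vector. No mammalian selection marker is annotated, so the plasmid appears suited to transient transfection.

Rab8a is a small GTPase that regulates polarized vesicle trafficking. The associated publication concerns ciliary vesicle formation and basal body docking. The HA tag allows the wild-type protein to be detected by immunofluorescence, western blotting or immunoprecipitation in such studies.
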