Addgene plasmid #101048: HA-Rab8a-WT
Purpose: Expresses HA-tagged human Rab8-WT in mammalian cells
Depositing lab: Ken-Ichi Takemaru. Depositing organization: Stony Brook University. Publication: Chibby promotes ciliary vesicle formation and basal body docking during airway cell differentiation. Burke MC, Li FQ, Cyge B, Arashiro T, Brechbuhl HM, Chen X, Siller SS, Weiss MA, O'Connell CB, Love D, Westlake CJ, Reynolds SD, Kuriyama R, Takemaru K. J Cell Biol. 2014 Oct 13;207(1):123-37. doi: 10.1083/jcb.201406140. PubMed 25313408.
Backbone
  Vector backbone: pCS2+HA
  Backbone size w/o insert (bp): 4100
  Total vector size (bp): 4730
  Vector type: Mammalian Expression
Growth in bacteria
  Bacterial resistance: Ampicillin, 100 μg/mL
  Growth temperature: 37°C
  Growth strain: DH5alpha
  Copy number: High Copy
Gene/Insert
  Gene/Insert name: Rab8a
  Species: H. sapiens (human)
  Insert size (bp): 630
  Entrez Gene: RAB8A (a.k.a. MEL, RAB8)
  Promoter: CMV
  Tag / fusion protein: HA (N terminal on backbone)
  Cloning method: Restriction Enzyme; 5′ cloning site BamHI (not destroyed); 3′ cloning site XhoI (not destroyed)
  Sequencing primers: 5′ CCCAAGCTTGATTTAG (SP6); 3′ TTATGCTGAGTGATATC (T7)
Terms and licenses: Academic/Nonprofit Terms; Industry Terms: Not Available to Industry
How to cite: HA-Rab8a-WT was a gift from Ken-Ichi Takemaru (Addgene plasmid # 101048 ; http://n2t.net/addgene:101048 ; RRID:Addgene_101048)
