>Addgene plasmid #101048 | HA-Rab8a-WT | depositor partial sequence | sequence record 190386 | human Rab8a insert sequence
ATGGCGAAGACCTACGATTACCTGTTCAAGCTGCTGCTGATCGGGGACTCGGGGGTGGGGAAGACCTGTG
TCCTGTTCCGCTTCTCCGAGGACGCCTTCAACTCCACTTTTATCTCCACCATAGGAATTGACTTTAAAAT
TAGGACCATAGAGCTCGATGGCAAGAGAATTAAACTGCAGATATGGGACACAGCCGGTCAGGAACGGTTT
CGGACGATCACAACGGCCTACTACAGGGGTGCAATGGGCATCATGCTGGTCTACGACATCACCAACGAGA
AGTCCTTCGACAACATCCGGAACTGGATTCGCAACATTGAGGAGCACGCCTCTGCAGACGTCGAAAAGAT
GATACTCGGGAACAAGTGTGATGTGAATGACAAGAGACAAGTTTCCAAGGAACGGGGAGAAAAGCTGGCC
CTCGACTATGGAATCAAGTTCATGGAGACCAGCGCGAAGGCCAACATCAATGTGGAAAATGCATTTTTCA
CTCTCGCCAGAGATATCAAAGCAAAAATGGACAAAAAATTGGAAGGCAACAGCCCCCAGGGGAGCAACCA
GGGAGTCAAAATCACACCGGACCAGCAGAAGAGGAGCAGCTTTTTCCGATGTGTTCTTCTGTAG
